>Addgene plasmid #135489 | pGI3EM29 | addgene full sequence | sequence record 273793 | Addgene NGS Result
GTAAATGAGCAAATGAATAAATGAGTAGATGAATTTTAGCGGCTAAAGGAGGCGGCATGGAAAATCAAGA
ACAACCAGGCACCGACGCCGTGGAATGCCCCATGTGTGGAGGAACGGGCGGTTGGCCAGGCGTAAGCGGC
TGGGTTGTCTGCCGGCCCTGCAATGGCACTGGAACCCCCAAGCCCGAGGAATCGGCGTGAGCGGTCGCAA
ACCATCCGGCCCGGTACAAATCGGCGCGGCGCTGGGTGATGACCTGGTGGAGAAGTTGAAGGCCGCGCAG
GCCGCCCAGCGGCAACGCATCGAGGCAGAAGCACGCCCCGGTGAATCGTGGCAAGCGGCCGCTGATCGAA
TCCGCAAAGAATCCCGGCAACCGCCGGCAGCCGGTGCGCCGTCGATTAGGAAGCCGCCCAAGGGCGACGA
GCAACCAGATTTTTTCGTTCCGATGCTCTATGACGTGGGCACCCGCGATAGTCGCAGCATCATGGACGTG
GCCGTTTTCCGTCTGTCGAAGCGTGACCGACGAGCTGGCGAGGTGATCCGCTACGAGCTTCCAGACGGGC
ACGTAGAGGTTTCCGCAGGGCCGGCCGGCATGGCCAGTGTGTGGGATTACGACCTGGTACTGATGGCGGT
TTCCCATCTAACCGAATCCATGAACCGATACCGGGAAGGGAAGGGAGACAAGCCCGGCCGCGTGTTCCGT
CCACACGTTGCGGACGTACTCAAGTTCTGCCGGCGAGCCGATGGCGGAAAGCAGAAAGACGACCTGGTAG
AAACCTGCATTCGGTTAAACACCACGCACGTTGCCATGCAGCGTACGAAGAAGGCCAAGAACGGCCGCCT
GGTGACGGTATCCGAGGGTGAAGCCTTGATTAGCCGCTACAAGATCGTAAAGAGCGAAACCGGGCGGCCG
GAGTACATCGAGATCGAGCTAGCTGATTGGATGTACCGCGAGATCACAGAAGGCAAGAACCCGGACGTGC
TGACGGTTCACCCCGATTACTTTTTGATCGATCCCGGCATCGGCCGTTTTCTCTACCGCCTGGCACGCCG
CGCCGCAGGCAAGGCAGAAGCCAGATGGTTGTTCAAGACGATCTACGAACGCAGTGGCAGCGCCGGAGAG
TTCAAGAAGTTCTGTTTCACCGTGCGCAAGCTGATCGGGTCAAATGACCTGCCGGAGTACGATTTGAAGG
AGGAGGCGGGGCAGGCTGGCCCGATCCTAGTCATGCGCTACCGCAACCTGATCGAGGGCGAAGCATCCGC
CGGTTCCTAATGTACGGAGCAGATGCTAGGGCAAATTGCCCTAGCAGGGGAAAAAGGTCGAAAAGGTCTC
TTTCCTGTGGATAGCACGTACATTGGGAACCCAAAGCCGTACATTGGGAACCGGAACCCGTACATTGGGA
ACCCAAAGCCGTACATTGGGAACCGGTCACACATGTAAGTGACTGATATAAAAGAGAAAAAAGGCGATTT
TTCCGCCTAAAACTCTTTAAAACTTATTAAAACTCTTAAAACCCGCCTGGCCTGTGCATAACTGTCTGGC
CAGCGCACAGCCGAAGAGCTGCAAAAAGCGCCTACCCTTCGGTCGCTGCGCTCCCTACGCCCCGCCGCTT
CGCGTCGGCCTATCGCGGCCGCTGGCCGCTCAAAAATGGCTGGCCTACGGCCAGGCAATCTACCAGGGCG
CGGACAAGCCGCGCCGTCGCCACTCGACCGCCGGCGCCCACATCAAGGCACCCTGCCTCGCGCGTTTCGG
TGATGACGGTGAAAACCTCTGACACATGCAGCTCCCGGAGACGGTCACAGCTTGTCTGTAAGCGGATGCC
GGGAGCAGACAAGCCCGTCAGGGCGCGTCAGCGGGTGTTGGCGGGTGTCGGGGCGCAGCCATGACCCAGT
CACGTAGCGATAGCGGAGTGTATACTGGCTTAACTATGCGGCATCAGAGCAGATTGTACTGAGAGTGCAC
CATATGCGGTGTGAAATACCGCACAGATGCGTAAGGAGAAAATACCGCATCAGGCGCTCTTCCGCTTCCT
CGCTCACTGACTCGCTGCGCTCGGTCGTTCGGCTGCGGCGAGCGGTATCAGCTCACTCAAAGGCGGTAAT
ACGGTTATCCACAGAATCAGGGGATAACGCAGGAAAGAACATGTGAGCAAAAGGCCAGCAAAAGGCCAGG
AACCGTAAAAAGGCCGCGTTGCTGGCGTTTTTCCATAGGCTCCGCCCCCCTGACGAGCATCACAAAAATC
GACGCTCAAGTCAGAGGTGGCGAAACCCGACAGGACTATAAAGATACCAGGCGTTTCCCCCTGGAAGCTC
CCTCGTGCGCTCTCCTGTTCCGACCCTGCCGCTTACCGGATACCTGTCCGCCTTTCTCCCTTCGGGAAGC
GTGGCGCTTTCTCATAGCTCACGCTGTAGGTATCTCAGTTCGGTGTAGGTCGTTCGCTCCAAGCTGGGCT
GTGTGCACGAACCCCCCGTTCAGCCCGACCGCTGCGCCTTATCCGGTAACTATCGTCTTGAGTCCAACCC
GGTAAGACACGACTTATCGCCACTGGCAGCAGCCACTGGTAACAGGATTAGCAGAGCGAGGTATGTAGGC
GGTGCTACAGAGTTCTTGAAGTGGTGGCCTAACTACGGCTACACTAGAAGGACAGTATTTGGTATCTGCG
CTCTGCTGAAGCCAGTTACCTTCGGAAAAAGAGTTGGTAGCTCTTGATCCGGCAAACAAACCACCGCTGG
TAGCGGTGGTTTTTTTGTTTGCAAGCAGCAGATTACGCGCAGAAAAAAAGGATCTCAAGAAGATCCTTTG
ATCTTTTCTACGGGGTCTGACGCTCAGTGGAACGAAAACTCACGTTAAGGGATTTTGGTCATGCAGGATC
ATGAATTAATTCTTAGAAAAACTCATCGAGCATCAAATGAAACTGCAATTTATTCATATCAGGATTATCA
ATACCATATTTTTGAAAAAGCCGTTTCTGTAATGAAGGAGAAAACTCACCGAGGCAGTTCCATAGGATGG
CAAGATCCTGGTATCGGTCTGCGATTCCGACTCGTCCAACATCAATACAACCTATTAATTTCCCCTCGTC
AAAAATAAGGTTATCAAGTGAGAAATCACCATGAGTGACGACTGAATCCGGTGAGAATGGCAAAAGTTTA
TGCATTTCTTTCCAGACTTGTTCAACAGGCCAGCCATTACGCTCGTCATCAAAATCACTCGCATCAACCA
AACCGTTATTCATTCGTGATTGCGCCTGAGCGAGACGAAATACGCGATCGCTGTTAAAAGGACAATTACA
AACAGGAATCGAATGCAACCGGCGCAGGAACACTGCCAGCGCATCAACAATATTTTCACCTGAATCAGGA
TATTCTTCTAATACCTGGAATGCTGTTTTCCCGGGGATCGCAGTGGTGAGTAACCATGCATCATCAGGAG
TACGGATAAAATGCTTGATGGTCGGAAGAGGCATAAATTCCGTCAGCCAGTTTAGTCTGACCATCTCATC
TGTAACATCATTGGCAACGCTACCTTTGCCATGTTTCAGAAACAACTCTGGCGCATCGGGCTTCCCATAC
AATCGATAGATTGTCGCACCTGATTGCCCGACATTATCGCGAGCCCATTTATACCCATATAAATCAGCAT
CCATGTTGGAATTTAATCGCGGCCTAGAGCAAGACGTTTCCCGTTGAATATGGCTCATAACACCCCTTGT
ATTACTGTTTATGTAAGCAGACAGTTTTATTGTTCATGATCTGGATCACAGGCAGCAACGCTCTGTCATC
GTTACAATCAACATGCTACCCTCCGCGAGATCATCCGTGTTTCAAACCCGGCAGCTTAGTTGCCGTTCTT
CCGAATAGCATCGGTAACATGAGCAAAGTCTGCCGCCTTACAACGGCTCTCCCGCTGACGCCGTCCCGGA
CTGATGGGCTGCCTGTATCGAGTGGTGATTTTGTGCCGAGCTGCCGGTCGGGGAGCTGTTGGCTGGCTGG
TGGCAGGATATATTGTGGTGTAAACAAATTGACGCTTAGACAACTTAATAACACATTGCGGACGTTTTTA
ATGTACTGAATTAACGCCGAATTGCTCTAGCCAATACGCAAACCGCCTCTCCCCGCGCGTTGGCCGATTC
ATTAATGCAGCTGGCACGACAGGTTTCCCGACTGGAAAGCGGGCAGTGAGCGCAACGCAATTAATGTGAG
TTAGCTCACTCATTAGGCACCCCAGGCTTTACACTTTATGCTTCCGGCTCGTATGTTGTGTGGAATTGTG
AGCGGATAACAATTTCACACAGGAAACAGCTATGACATGATTACGAATTCCCGGTAGAGGTGTGGTCAAT
AAGAGCGACCTCATACTATACCTGAGAAAGCAACCTGACCTACAGGAAAGAGTTACTCAAGAATAAGAAT
TTTCGTTTTAAAACCTAAGAGTCACTTTAAAATTTGTATACACTTATTTTTTTTATAACTTATTTAATAA
TAAAAATCATAAATCATAAGAAATTCGCTTATAAGTGGCGCGCCTTGTACAGCTCGTCCATGCCGAGAGT
GATCCCGGCGGCGGTCACGAACTCCAGCAGGACCATGTGATCGCGCTTCTCGTTGGGGTCTTTGCTCAGC
TTGGACTGGTAGCTCAGGTAGTGGTTGTCGGGCAGCAGCACGGGGCCGTCGCCGATGGGGGTGTTCTGCT
GGTAGTGGTCGGCGAGCTGCACGCTGCCGTCCTCGATGTTGTGGCGGATCTTGAAGTTCACCTTGATGCC
GTTCTTCTGCTTGTCGGCCATGATATAGACGTTGTGGCTGTTGTAGTTGTACTCCAGCTTGTGCCCCAGG
ATGTTGCCGTCCTCCTTGAAGTCGATGCCCTTCAGCTCGATGCGGTTCACCAGGGTGTCGCCCTCGAACT
TCACCTCGGCGCGGGTCTTGTAGTTGCCGTCGTCCTTGAAGAAGATGGTGCGCTCCTGGACGTAGCCTTC
GGGCATGGCGGACTTGAAGAAGTCGTGCTGCTTCATGTGGTCGGGGTAGCGGGCGAAGCACATCAGGCCG
TAGCCGAAGGTGGTCACGAGGGTGGGCCAGGGCACGGGCAGCTTGCCGGTGGTGCAGATGAACTTCAGGG
TCAGCTTGCCGTAGGTGGCATCGCCCTCGCCCTCGCCGGACACGCTGAACTTGTGGCCGTTTACGTCGCC
GTCCAGCTCGACCAGGATGGGCACCACCCCGGTGAACAGCTCCTCGCCCTTGCTCACCATGGATCCTCCT
CCTCCTTCCTTTGCCCTCGGACGAGTGCTGGGGCGTCGGTTTCCACTATCGGCGAGTACTTCTACACAGC
CATCGGTCCAGACGGCCGCGCTTCTGCGGGCGATTTGTGTACGCCCGACAGTCCCGGCTCCGGATCGGAC
GATTGCGTCGCATCGACCCTGCGCCCAAGCTGCATCATCGAAATTGCCGTCAACCAAGCTCTGATAGAGT
TGGTCAAGACCAATGCGGAGCATATACGCCCGGAGCCGCGGCGATCCTGCAAGCTCCGGATGCCTCCGCT
CGAAGTAGCGCGTCTGCTGCTCCATACAAGCCAACCACGGCCTCCAGAAGAAGATGTTGGCGACCTCGTA
TTGGGAATCCCCGAACATCGCCTCGCTCCAGTCAATGACCGCTGTTATGCGGCCATTGTCCGTCAGGACA
TTGTTGGAGCCGAAATCCGCGTGCACGAGGTGCCGGACTTCGGGGCAGTCCTCGGCCCAAAGCATCAGCT
CATCGAGAGCCTGCGCGACGGACGCACTGACGGTGTCGTCCATCACAGTTTGCCAGTGATACACATGGGG
ATCAGCAATCGCGCATATGAAATCACGCCATGTAGTGTATTGACCGATTCCTTGCGGTCCGAATGGGCCG
AACCCGCTCGTCTGGCTAAGATCGGCCGCAGCGATCGCATCCATGGCCTCCGCGACCGGCTGCAGAACAG
CGGGCAGTTCGGTTTCAGGCAGGTCTTGCAACGTGACACCCTGTGCACGGCGGGAGATGCAATAGGTCAG
GCTCTCGCTGAATTCCCCAATGTCAAGCACTTCCGGAATCGGGAGCGCGGCCGATGCAAAGTGCCGATAA
ACATAACGATCTTTGTAGAAACCATCGGCGCAGCTATTTACCCGCAGGACATATCCACGCCCTCCTACAT
CGAAGCTGAAAGCACGAGATTCTTCGCCCTCCGAGAGCTGCATCAGGTCGGAGACGCTGTCGAACTTTTC
GATCAGAAACTTCTCGACAGACGTCGCGGTGAGTTCAGGCTTTTTACCCATTAATTAATTTGTGTGTGTG
ATGGATGAGAGTGGTGCGGGTGAAAGGTCTTGGTCAAGTCGCAAAGTGTTTGTGAAAAAGACGTAGCGGG
GGAAGCGCACACACGCCCGCCTTTTATAGACGAAGCTTCGAGCAGGTCATTTAACGATGCTTAGTAGCAA
TATACAATAAAGCCTAATTGGGACTAATTACGGTCACGTGAAAAACTCACCATGTAGCCTTTTATGGAAA
TATTGTACACGCTACTAAGCCACTGTAATATCGGCCTCATCGTCTCCGCTTGGAGCATAAAAGCTTGGCA
CTGGCCGTCGTTTTACAACGTCGTGACTGGGAAAACCCTGGCGTTACCCAACTTAATCGCCTTGCAGCAC
ATCCCCCTTTCGCCAGCTGGCGTAATAGCGAAGAGGCCCGCACCGATCGCCCTTCCCAACAGTTGCGCAG
CCTGAATGGCGAATGAGCTTGAGCTTGGATCAGATTGTCGTTTCCCGCCTTCAGTTTAAACTATCAGTGT
TTGACAGGATATATTGGCGGGTAAACCTAAGAGAAAAGAGCGTTTATTAGAATAATCGGATATTTAAAAG
GGCGTGAAAAGGTTTATCCGTTCGTCCATTTGTATGTGCATGCCAGGTAATAACTGATATAATTAAATTG
AAGCTCTAATTTGTGAGTTTAGTATACATGCATTTACTTATAATACAGTTTTTTAGTTTTGCTGGCCGCA
TCTTCTCAAATATGCTTCCCAGCCTGCTTTTCTGTAACGTTCACCCTCTACCTTAGCATCCCTTCCCTTT
GCAAATAGTCCTCTTCCAACAATAATAATGTCAGATCCTGTAGAGACCACATCATCCACGGTTCTATACT
GTTGACCCAATGCGTCTCCCTTGTCATCTAAACCCACACCGGGTGTCATAATCAACCAATCGTAACCTTC
ATCTCTTCCACCCATGTCTCTTTGAGCAATAAAGCCGATAACAAAATCTTTGTCGCTCTTCGCAATGTCA
ACAGTACCCTTAGTATATTCTCCAGTAGATAGGGAGCCCTTGCATGACAATTCTGCTAGCATCAAAAGGC
CTCTAGGTTCCTTTGTTACTTCTTCTGCCGCCTGCTTCAAACCGCTAACAATACCTGGGCCCACCACACC
GTGTGCATTCGTAATGTCTGCCCATTCTGCTATTCTGTATACACCCGCAGAGTACTGCAATTTGACTGTA
TTACCAATGTCAGCAAATTTTCTGTCTTCGAAGAGTAAAAAATTGTACTTGGCGGATAATGCCTTTAGCG
GCTTAACTGTGCCCTCCATGGAAAAATCAGTCAAGATATCCACATGTGTTTTTAGTAAACAAATTTTGGG
ACCTAATGCTTCAACTAACTCCAGTAATTCCTTGGTGGTACGAACATCCAATGAAGCACACAAGTTTGTT
TGCTTTTCGTGCATGATATTAAATAGCTTGGCAGCAACAGGACTAGGATGAGTAGCAGCACGTTCCTTAT
ATGTAGCTTTCGACATGATTTATCTTCGTTTCCTGCAGGTTTTTGTTCTGTGCAGTTGGGTTAAGAATAC
TGGGCAATTTCATGTTTCTTCAACACTACATATGCGTATATATACCAATCTAAGTCTGTGCTCCTTCCTT
CGTTCTTCCTTCTGTTCGGAGATTACCGAATCAAAAAAATTTCAAGGAAACCGAAATCAAAAAAAAGAAT
AAAAAAAAAATGATGAATTGAAAAGGTGGTATGGTGCACTCTCAGTACAATCTGCTCTGATGCCGCATAG
TTAAGCCAGCCCCGACACCCGCCAACACCCGCTGACGCGCCCTGACGGGCTTGTCTGCTCCCGGCATCCG
CTTACAGACAAGCTGTGACCGTCTCCGGGAGCTGCATGTGTCAGAGGTTTTCACCGTCATCACCGAAACG
CGCGAGACGAAAGGGCCTCGTGATACGCCTATTTTTATAGGTTAATGTCATGATAATAATGGTTTCTTAG
TATGATCCAATATCAAAGGAAATGATAGCATTGAAGGATGAGACTAATCCAATTGAGGAGTGGCAGCATA
TAGAACAGCTAAAGGGTAGTGCTGAAGGAAGCATACGATACCCCGCATGGAATGGGATAATATCACAGGA
GGTACTAGACTACCTTTCATCCTACATAAATAGACGCATATAAGTACGCATTTAAGCATAAACACGCACT
ATGCCGTTCTTCTCATGTATATATATATACAGGCAACACGCAGATATAGGTGCGACGTGAACAGTGAGCT
GTATGTGCGCAGCTCGCGTTGCATTTTCGGAAGCGCTCGTTTTCGGAAACGCTTTGAAGTTCCTATTCCG
AAGTTCCTATTCTCTAGAAAGTATAGGAACTTCAGAGCGCTTTTGAAAACCAAAAGCGCTCTGAAGACGC
ACTTTCAAAAAACCAAAAACGCACCGGACTGTAACGAGCTACTAAAATATTGCGAATACCGCTTCCACAA
ACATTGCTCAAAAGTATCTCTTTGCTATATATCTCTGTGCTATATCCCTATATAACCTACCCATCCACCT
TTCGCTCCTTGAACTTGCATCTAAACTCGACCTCTACATTTTTTATGTTTATCTCTAGTATTACTCTTTA
GACAAAAAAATTGTAGTAAGAACTATTCATAGAGTGAATCGAAAACAATACGAAAATGTAAACATTTCCT
ATACGTAGTATATAGAGACAAAATAGAAGAAACCGTTCATAATTTTCTGACCAATGAAGAATCATCAACG
CTATCACTTTCTGTTCACAAAGTATGCGCAATCCACATCGGTATAGAATATAATCGGGGATGCCTTTATC
TTGAAAAAATGCACCCGCAGCTTCGCTAGTAATCAGTAAACGCGGGAAGTGGAGTCAGGCTTTTTTTATG
GAAGAGAAAATAGACACCAAAGTAGCCTTCTTCTAACCTTAACGGACCTACAGTGCAAAAAGTTATCAAG
AGACTGCATTATAGAGCGCACAAAGGAGAAAAAAAGTAATCTAAGATGCTTTGTTAGAAAAATAGCGCTC
TCGGGATGCATTTTTGTAGAACAAAAAAGAAGTATAGATTCTTTGTTGGTAAAATAGCGCTCTCGCGTTG
CATTTCTGTTCTGTAAAAATGCAGCTCAGATTCTTTGTTTGAAAAATTAGCGCTCTCGCGTTGCATTTTT
GTTTTACAAAAATGAAGCACAGATTCTTCGTTGGTAAAATAGCGCTTTCGCGTTGCATTTCTGTTCTGTA
AAAATGCAGCTCAGATTCTTTGTTTGAAAAATTAGCGCTCTCGCGTTGCATTTTTGTTCTACAAAATGAA
GCACAGATGCTTCGTTCAGGTGGCACTTTTCCTTCTGACGTTCAGTGCAGCCGTCTTCTGAAAACGACAT
GTCGCACAAGTCCTAAGTTACGCGACAGGCTGCCGCCCTGCCCTTTTCCTGGCGTTTTCTTGTCGCGTGT
TTTAGTCGCATAAAGTAGAATACTTGCGACTAGAACCGGAGACATTACGCCATGAACAAGAGCGCCGCCG
CTGGCCTGCTGGGCTATGCCCGCGTCAGCACCGACGACCAGGACTTGACCAACCAACGGGCCGAACTGCA
CGCGGCCGGCTGCACCAAGCTGTTTTCCGAGAAGATCACCGGCACCAGGCGCGACCGCCCGGAGCTGGCC
AGGATGCTTGACCACCTACGCCCTGGCGACGTTGTGACAGTGACCAGGCTAGACCGCCTGGCCCGCAGCA
CCCGCGACCTACTGGACATTGCCGAGCGCATCCAGGAGGCCGGCGCGGGCCTGCGTAGCCTGGCAGAGCC
GTGGGCCGACACCACCACGCCGGCCGGCCGCATGGTGTTGACCGTGTTCGCCGGCATTGCCGAGTTCGAG
CGTTCCCTAATCATCGACCGCACCCGGAGCGGGCGCGAGGCCGCCAAGGCCCGAGGCGTGAAGTTTGGCC
CCCGCCCTACCCTCACCCCGGCACAGATCGCGCACGCCCGCGAGCTGATCGACCAGGAAGGCCGCACCGT
GAAAGAGGCGGCTGCACTGCTTGGCGTGCATCGCTCGACCCTGTACCGCGCACTTGAGCGCAGCGAGGAA
GTGACGCCCACCGAGGCCAGGCGGCGCGGTGCCTTCCGTGAGGACGCATTGACCGAGGCCGACGCCCTGG
CGGCCGCCGAGAATGAACGCCAAGAGGAACAAGCATGAAACCGCACCAGGACGGCCAGGACGAACCGTTT
TTCATTACCGAAGAGATCGAGGCGGAGATGATCGCGGCCGGGTACGTGTTCGAGCCGCCCGCGCACGTCT
CAACCGTGCGGCTGCATGAAATCCTGGCCGGTTTGTCTGATGCCAAGCTGGCGGCCTGGCCGGCCAGCTT
GGCCGCTGAAGAAACCGAGCGCCGCCGTCTAAAAAGGTGATGTGTATTTGAGTAAAACAGCTTGCGTCAT
GCGGTCGCTGCGTATATGATGCGATGAGTAAATAAACAAATACGCAAGGGGAACGCATGAAGGTTATCGC
TGTACTTAACCAGAAAGGCGGGTCAGGCAAGACGACCATCGCAACCCATCTAGCCCGCGCCCTGCAACTC
GCCGGGGCCGATGTTCTGTTAGTCGATTCCGATCCCCAGGGCAGTGCCCGCGATTGGGCGGCCGTGCGGG
AAGATCAACCGCTAACCGTTGTCGGCATCGACCGCCCGACGATTGACCGCGACGTGAAGGCCATCGGCCG
GCGCGACTTCGTAGTGATCGACGGAGCGCCCCAGGCGGCGGACTTGGCTGTGTCCGCGATCAAGGCAGCC
GACTTCGTGCTGATTCCGGTGCAGCCAAGCCCTTACGACATATGGGCCACCGCCGACCTGGTGGAGCTGG
TTAAGCAGCGCATTGAGGTCACGGATGGAAGGCTACAAGCGGCCTTTGTCGTGTCGCGGGCGATCAAAGG
CACGCGCATCGGCGGTGAGGTTGCCGAGGCGCTGGCCGGGTACGAGCTGCCCATTCTTGAGTCCCGTATC
ACGCAGCGCGTGAGCTACCCAGGCACTGCCGCCGCCGGCACAACCGTTCTTGAATCAGAACCCGAGGGCG
ACGCTGCCCGCGAGGTCCAGGCGCTGGCCGCTGAAATTAAATCAAAACTCATTTGAGTTAATGAGGTAAA
GAGAAAATGAGCAAAAGCACAAACACGCTAAGTGCCGGCCGTCCGAGCGCACGCAGCAGCAAGGCTGCAA
CGTTGGCCAGCCTGGCAGACACGCCAGCCATGAAGCGGGTCAACTTTCAGTTGCCGGCGGAGGATCACAC
CAAGCTGAAGATGTACGCGGTACGCCAAGGCAAGACCATTACCGAGCTGCTATCTGAATACATCGCGCAG
CTACCAGA
Features (pLannotate 1.2.2; 23 found; start..end, strand, type, name):
    197..1270    +  CDS            pVS1 RepA: replication protein from the Pseudomonas plasmid pVS1 (Heeb et al., 2000)
   1336..1530    +  rep_origin     pVS1 oriV: origin of replication for the Pseudomonas plasmid pVS1 (Heeb et al., 2000)
   1733..1772    +  CDS            rop (fragment): Rop protein, which maintains plasmids at low copy number; rop
   1874..2014    +  misc_feature   bom: basis of mobility region from pBR322
   2200..2788    -  rep_origin     ori: high-copy-number ColE1/pMB1/pBR322/pUC origin of replication
   2883..3698    -  CDS            KanR: aminoglycoside phosphotransferase; aph(3')-Ia; confers resistance to kanamycin in bacteria or G418 (Geneticin®) in eukaryotes
   3991..4015    +  misc_feature   LB T-DNA repeat: left border repeat from nopaline C58 T-DNA
   4091..4179    +  CDS            lacI (fragment): lac repressor; lacI; The lac repressor binds to the lac operator to inhibit transcription in E. coli. This inhibition can be relieved by adding lactose or isopropyl-β-D-thiogalactopyranoside (IPTG).
   4192..4213    +  protein_bind   CAP binding site: CAP binding activates transcription in the presence of cAMP. E. coli catabolite activator protein
   4228..4258    +  promoter       lac promoter: promoter for the E. coli lac operon
   4262..4284    +  protein_bind   lac operator (fragment): The lac repressor binds to the lac operator to inhibit transcription in E. coli. This inhibition can be relieved by adding lactose or isopropyl-β-D-thiogalactopyranoside (IPTG). lac repressor encoded by lacI
   4321..4508    -  terminator     ADH1 terminator: S. cerevisiae ADH1; transcription terminator for the S. cerevisiae alcohol dehydrogenase 1 (ADH1) gene
   4524..5240    -  CDS            mCitrine: mCitrine is a basic (constitutively fluorescent) yellow fluorescent protein published in 2001, derived from Aequorea victoria.
   5256..6275    -  CDS            HygR: aminoglycoside phosphotransferase from E. coli; aph(4)-Ia; confers resistance to hygromycin
   6579..6733    +  CDS            lacZα (fragment): LacZα fragment of β-galactosidase; lacZ fragment
   6792..6816    +  misc_feature   RB T-DNA repeat: right border repeat from nopaline C58 T-DNA
   6983..7786    -  CDS            URA3: orotidine-5'-phosphate decarboxylase, required for uracil biosynthesis; S. cerevisiae URA3; yeast auxotrophic marker, counterselectable with 5-fluoroorotic acid (5-FOA)
   7787..8002    -  promoter       URA3 promoter: S. cerevisiae URA3
   8010..8059    -  misc_feature   bom (fragment): basis of mobility region from pBR322
   8161..8196    -  CDS            rop (fragment): Rop protein, which maintains plasmids at low copy number; rop
   8264..9606    +  rep_origin     2μ ori: yeast 2μ plasmid origin of replication
   9806..10207   +  CDS            Y4CG_SINFN (fragment): Protein inferred from homology: Swiss-Prot protein existence level 3. From Sinorhizobium fredii (strain NBRC 101917 / NGR234).
  10767..11396   +  CDS            pVS1 StaA: stability protein from the Pseudomonas plasmid pVS1 (Heeb et al., 2000)
