[The description below was written by a language model from this plasmid's Addgene catalogue record and pLannotate feature annotations shown in this document.]
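Description:
pGI3EM29 is an Agrobacterium binary vector of about 11.6 kb, built on the pGI3EM18 derivative of the pGI3 backbone. It was designed to deliver a selectable, fluorescent marker into the chytrid fungus Spizellomyces punctatus by T-DNA transfer. The backbone can replicate in three hosts. A high-copy ColE1/pUC-type origin and a kanamycin resistance gene (aph(3')-Ia) support propagation in E. coli. The pVS1 oriV, with its RepA replication and StaA stability proteins, maintains the plasmid in Agrobacterium; the record names strain EHA105 as the transformation host. A yeast 2μ origin and the URA3 marker with its own promoter allow maintenance in S. cerevisiae. Such yeast elements are commonly used for recombination-based assembly, although the record lists ligation-independent cloning as the method for this insert. A pBR322 bom region is also present.

The payload sits between the nopaline-type left and right T-DNA border repeats, which define the segment transferred into the recipient genome. It consists of the hygromycin phosphotransferase gene (hph) fused at its C terminus to the yellow fluorescent protein mCitrine and followed by the S. cerevisiae ADH1 terminator. According to the catalogue entry, expression is driven by the H2B side of the divergent Spizellomyces histone H2A/H2B promoter. The automated feature table does not annotate this promoter, but an unannotated gap lies immediately upstream of the hph coding sequence. Remnants of the lac promoter/operator and lacZα cloning region flank the cassette. A single fusion protein therefore provides both hygromycin selection and a fluorescent readout, making the plasmid useful for establishing and visually confirming Agrobacterium-mediated transformation of this chytrid.
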