Addgene plasmid #135489: pGI3EM29
Purpose: Agrobacterium T-DNA with Spun H2Bpr driving hph-mCitrine
Depositing lab: Nicolas Buchler. Depositing organization: North Carolina State University. Publication: Genetic transformation of Spizellomyces punctatus, a resource for studying chytrid biology and evolutionary cell biology. Medina EM, Robinson KA, Bellingham-Johnstun K, Ianiri G, Laplante C, Fritz-Laylin LK, Buchler NE. Elife. 2020 May 11;9. pii: 52741. doi: 10.7554/eLife.52741. PubMed 32392127.
Backbone
  Vector backbone: pGI3EM18
  Backbone size w/o insert (bp): 10906
  Total vector size (bp): 11629
  Vector type: Bacterial Expression, Yeast Expression
  Selectable markers: Hygromycin
Growth in bacteria
  Bacterial resistance: Kanamycin, 50 μg/mL
  Growth temperature: 37°C
  Growth strain: DH5alpha
  Growth instructions: Used in Agrobacterium EHA105 for transformation
  Copy number: High Copy
Gene/Insert
  Gene/Insert name: hph SpunH2A/Bpr hph-mCitrine
  Species: S. cerevisiae (budding yeast); Spizellomyces punctatus
  Promoter: SpunH2A/Bpr (divergent)
  Tag / fusion protein: mCitrine (C terminal on insert)
  Cloning method: Ligation Independent Cloning
  Sequencing primers: 5′ cttgtatggagcagcagacg; 3′ caggaaacagctatgac
Terms and licenses: Academic/Nonprofit Terms; Industry Terms: Not Available to Industry
Depositor comments: mCitrine was obtained by PCR of mCitrine-PCNA-19-SV40NLS-4 (Addgene plasmid # 56564), a plasmid created by the Davidson lab The pGI3 vector was a gift from Giuseppe Ianiri
How to cite: pGI3EM29 was a gift from Nicolas Buchler (Addgene plasmid # 135489 ; http://n2t.net/addgene:135489 ; RRID:Addgene_135489)
